Addgene plasmid #117575: pEPOR1CB0111
Purpose: Level1 Golden Gate Cassette: sgRNA cassette for spCas9, targeting ENTH/ANT {AT2G01600} in A. thaliana
Depositing lab: Nicola Patron. Depositing organization: Earlham Institute. Publication: Comparison of efficiency and specificity of CRISPR-associated (Cas) nucleases in plants: An expanded toolkit for precision genome engineering. Raitskin O, Schudoma C, West A, Patron NJ. PLoS One. 2019 Feb 27;14(2):e0211598. doi: 10.1371/journal.pone.0211598. eCollection 2019. PubMed 30811422.
Backbone
  Vector backbone: pICH47761
  Vector type: Plant Expression
Growth in bacteria
  Bacterial resistance: Ampicillin, 100 μg/mL
  Growth temperature: 37°C
  Growth strain: DH5alpha
  Copy number: High Copy
Gene/Insert
  Gene/Insert name: Promoter_AtU6-26 + sa_gRNA_ENTH/ANT {AT2G01600} A. thaliana
  Species: Synthetic
  Promoter: AtU6-26 (pICSL90002)
  Cloning method: Restriction Enzyme; 5′ cloning site BsaI (destroyed during cloning); 3′ cloning site BsaI (destroyed during cloning)
Terms and licenses: Academic/Nonprofit Terms; Industry Terms: Not Available to Industry
Depositor comments: Please visit https://www.biorxiv.org/content/early/2018/09/20/422766 for BioRxiv preprint
How to cite: pEPOR1CB0111 was a gift from Nicola Patron (Addgene plasmid # 117575 ; http://n2t.net/addgene:117575 ; RRID:Addgene_117575)
