[The description below was written by a language model from this plasmid's Addgene catalogue record and pLannotate feature annotations shown in this document.]
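Description:
pEPOR1CB0111 is a Level 1 Golden Gate (MoClo-type) cassette plasmid built in the pICH47761 backbone and classed as a plant expression vector. It carries a single guide RNA transcription unit in which the Arabidopsis thaliana U6-26 small nuclear RNA promoter, a Pol III promoter suited to producing short uncapped transcripts, drives a guide directed against the ENTH/ANT gene AT2G01600 of A. thaliana. The parts were assembled by BsaI cloning, and both sites were destroyed in the process, as is usual for Type IIS one-pot assembly.

The record is inconsistent about the nuclease. The stated purpose describes an sgRNA cassette for SpCas9, but the insert name carries an "sa_gRNA" label and the feature annotation of the 4,694 nt sequence identifies a Staphylococcus aureus Cas9 guide scaffold downstream of the U6 promoter fragment. The sequence evidence therefore points to SaCas9 compatibility, and this should be checked before the guide is paired with a nuclease.

The backbone has binary-vector architecture. Nopaline-type left and right T-DNA border repeats flank the cassette position. An incP oriV together with trfA provides broad-host-range replication of the kind used in Agrobacterium, and a high-copy ColE1/pUC origin supports propagation in E. coli. Selection in bacteria is by ampicillin through β-lactamase under its own promoter; a short TetR fragment appears to be a backbone remnant.

No nuclease gene or plant selectable marker is annotated, so the plasmid is presumably an intermediate module to be combined with Cas9 and marker cassettes in a higher-level assembly. It comes from a toolkit built to compare the efficiency and specificity of Cas nucleases in plants.
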