Features (pLannotate 1.2.2; 10 found; start..end, strand, type, name):
    167..183     +  promoter       AtU6 promoter (fragment): consensus promoter from the three Arabidopsis U6 snRNA genes (Waibel and Filipowicz, 1990; Nekrasov et al., 2013)
    261..336     +  misc_RNA       Sa gRNA scaffold: guide RNA scaffold for the Staphylococcus aureus CRISPR/Cas9 system
    397..421     +  misc_feature   RB T-DNA repeat: right border repeat from nopaline C58 T-DNA
    533..553     -  CDS            TetR (fragment): tetracycline resistance regulatory protein; tetR
    580..1725    -  CDS            trfA: TRFA_ECOLX - Experimental evidence at protein level: Swiss-Prot protein existence level 1. Also involved in plasmid copy number control, promoting intermolecular coupling of protein bound iterons at oriV, which inhibits replication initiation. From Escherichia coli.
   2061..2649    -  rep_origin     ori: high-copy-number ColE1/pMB1/pBR322/pUC origin of replication
   2820..3680    -  CDS            AmpR: β-lactamase; bla; confers resistance to ampicillin, carbenicillin, and related antibiotics
   3681..3785    -  promoter       AmpR promoter: bla
   3872..4503    -  rep_origin     oriV: incP origin of replication
   4595..4619    +  misc_feature   LB T-DNA repeat: left border repeat from nopaline C58 T-DNA
>Addgene plasmid #117575 | pEPOR1CB0111 | addgene full sequence | sequence record 228194 | Addgene NGS Result
TCTGTGAAGACAATTACGAATTCCCATGGGGAGCATCTTCATTCTTAAGATATGAAGATAATCTTCAAAA
GGCCCCTGGGAATCTGAAAGAAGAGAAGCAGGCCCATTTATATGGGAAAGAACAATAGTATTTCTTATAT
AGGCCCATTTAAGTTGAAAACAATCTTCAAAAGTCCCACATCGCTTAGATAAGAAAACGAAGCTGAGTTT
ATATACAGCTAGAGTCGAAGTAGTGATTGTGAGGAACGGCTTGAATGCTTGTTTTAGTACTCTGGAAACA
GAATCTACTAAAACAAGGCAAAATGCCGTGTTTATCTCGTCAACTTGTTGGCGAGATTTTTTTACTTGTC
TCGCTCAGATTGTCTTCTGCACGAAGTGGTTTAAACTATCAGTGTTTGACAGGATATATTGGCGGGTAAA
CCTAAGAGAAAAGAGCGTTTATTAGAATAATCGGATATTTAAAAGGGCGTGAAAAGGTTTATCCGTTCGT
CCATTTGTATGTGCATGCCAACCACAGGGTTCCCCAGATCAGGCGCTGGCTGCTGAACCCCCAGCCGGAA
CTGACCCCACAAGGCCCTAGCGTTTGCAATGCACCAGGTCATCATTGACCCAGGCGTGTTCCACCAGGCC
GCTGCCTCGCAACTCTTCGCAGGCTTCGCCGACCTGCTCGCGCCACTTCTTCACGCGGGTGGAATCCGAT
CCGCACATGAGGCGGAAGGTTTCCAGCTTGAGCGGGTACGGCTCCCGGTGCGAGCTGAAATAGTCGAACA
TCCGTCGGGCCGTCGGCGACAGCTTGCGGTACTTCTCCCATATGAATTTCGTGTAGTGGTCGCCAGCAAA
CAGCACGACGATTTCCTCGTCGATCAGGACCTGGCAACGGGACGTTTTCTTGCCACGGTCCAGGACGCGG
AAGCGGTGCAGCAGCGACACCGATTCCAGGTGCCCAACGCGGTCGGACGTGAAGCCCATCGCCGTCGCCT
GTAGGCGCGACAGGCATTCCTCGGCCTTCGTGTAATACCGGCCATTGATCGACCAGCCCAGGTCCTGGCA
AAGCTCGTAGAACGTGAAGGTGATCGGCTCGCCGATAGGGGTGCGCTTCGCGTACTCCAACACCTGCTGC
CACACCAGTTCGTCATCGTCGGCCCGCAGCTCGACGCCGGTGTAGGTGATCTTCACGTCCTTGTTGACGT
GGAAAATGACCTTGTTTTGCAGCGCCTCGCGCGGGATTTTCTTGTTGCGCGTGGTGAACAGGGCAGAGCG
GGCCGTGTCGTTTGGCATCGCTCGCATCGTGTCCGGCCACGGCGCAATATCGAACAAGGAAAGCTGCATT
TCCTTGATCTGCTGCTTCGTGTGTTTCAGCAACGCGGCCTGCTTGGCCTCGCTGACCTGTTTTGCCAGGT
CCTCGCCGGCGGTTTTTCGCTTCTTGGTCGTCATAGTTCCTCGCGTGTCGATGGTCATCGACTTCGCCAA
ACCTGCCGCCTCCTGTTCAAGACGACGCGAACGCTCCACGGCGGCCGATGGCGCGGGCAGGGCAGGGGGA
GCCAGTTGCACGCTGTCGCGCTCGATCTTGGCCGTAGCTTGCTGGACCATCGAGCCGACGGACTGGAAGG
TTTCGCGGGGCGCACGCATGACGGTGCGGCTTGCGATGGTTTCGGCATCCTCGGCGGAAAACCCCGCGTC
GATCAGTTCTTGCCTGTATGCCTTCCGGTCAAACGTCCGATTCATTCACCCTCCTTGCGGGATTGCCCCG
ACTCACGCCGGGGCAATGTGCCCTTATTCCTGATTTGACCCGCCTGGTGCCTTGGTGTCCAGATAATCCA
CCTTATCGGCAATGAAGTCGGTCCCGTAGACCGTCTGGCCGTCCTTCTCGTACTTGGTATTCCGAATCTT
GCCCTGCACGAATACCAGCGACCCCTTGCCCAAATACTTGCCGTGGGCCTCGGCCTGAGAGCCAAAACAC
TTGATGCGGAAGAAGTCGGTGCGCTCCTGCTTGTCGCCGGCATCGTTGCGCCACATCTAGGATCTGCCAG
GAACCGTAAAAAGGCCGCGTTGCTGGCGTTTTTCCATAGGCTCCGCCCCCCTGACGAGCATCACAAAAAT
CGACGCTCAAGTCAGAGGTGGCGAAACCCGACAGGACTATAAAGATACCAGGCGTTTCCCCCTGGAAGCT
CCCTCGTGCGCTCTCCTGTTCCGACCCTGCCGCTTACCGGATACCTGTCCGCCTTTCTCCCTTCGGGAAG
CGTGGCGCTTTCTCATAGCTCACGCTGTAGGTATCTCAGTTCGGTGTAGGTCGTTCGCTCCAAGCTGGGC
TGTGTGCACGAACCCCCCGTTCAGCCCGACCGCTGCGCCTTATCCGGTAACTATCGTCTTGAGTCCAACC
CGGTAAGACACGACTTATCGCCACTGGCAGCAGCCACTGGTAACAGGATTAGCAGAGCGAGGTATGTAGG
CGGTGCTACAGAGTTCTTGAAGTGGTGGCCTAACTACGGCTACACTAGAAGAACAGTATTTGGTATCTGC
GCTCTGCTGAAGCCAGTTACCTTCGGAAAAAGAGTTGGTAGCTCTTGATCCGGCAAACAAACCACCGCTG
GTAGCGGTGGTTTTTTTGTTTGCAAGCAGCAGATTACGCGCAGAAAAAAAGGATCTCAAGAAGATCCTTT
GATCTTTTCTACGGGGTCTGACGCTCAGTGGAACGAAAACTCACGTTAAGGGATTTTGGTCATGAGATTA
TCAAAAAGGATCTTCACCTAGATCCTTTTAAATTAAAAATGAAGTTTTAAATCAATCTAAAGTATATATG
AGTAAACTTGGTCTGACAGTTACCAATGCTTAATCAGTGAGGCACCTATCTCAGCGATCTGTCTATTTCG
TTCATCCATAGTTGCCTGACTCCCCGTCGTGTAGATAACTACGATACGGGAGGGCTTACCATCTGGCCCC
AGTGCTGCAATGATACCGCGAGAACCACGCTCACCGGCTCCAGATTTATCAGCAATAAACCAGCCAGCCG
GAAGGGCCGAGCGCAGAAGTGGTCCTGCAACTTTATCCGCCTCCATCCAGTCTATTAATTGTTGCCGGGA
AGCTAGAGTAAGTAGTTCGCCAGTTAATAGTTTGCGCAACGTTGTTGCCATTGCTACAGGCATCGTGGTG
TCACGCTCGTCGTTTGGTATGGCTTCATTCAGCTCCGGTTCCCAACGATCAAGGCGAGTTACATGATCCC
CCATGTTGTGCAAAAAAGCGGTTAGCTCCTTCGGTCCTCCGATCGTTGTCAGAAGTAAGTTGGCCGCAGT
GTTATCACTCATGGTTATGGCAGCACTGCATAATTCTCTTACTGTCATGCCATCCGTAAGATGCTTTTCT
GTGACTGGTGAGTACTCAACCAAGTCATTCTGAGAATAGTGTATGCGGCGACCGAGTTGCTCTTGCCCGG
CGTCAATACGGGATAATACCGCGCCACATAGCAGAACTTTAAAAGTGCTCATCATTGGAAAACGTTCTTC
GGGGCGAAAACTCTCAAGGATCTTACCGCTGTTGAGATCCAGTTCGATGTAACCCACTCGTGCACCCAAC
TGATCTTCAGCATCTTTTACTTTCACCAGCGTTTCTGGGTGAGCAAAAACAGGAAGGCAAAATGCCGCAA
AAAAGGGAATAAGGGCGACACGGAAATGTTGAATACTCATACTCTTCCTTTTTCAATATTATTGAAGCAT
TTATCAAGGTTATTGTCTCATGAGCGGATACATATTTGAATGTATTTAGAAAAATAAACAAATAGGGGTT
CCGCGCACGAATTGGCCAGCGCTGCCATTTTTGGGGTGAGGCCGTTCGCGGCCGAGGGGCGCAGCCCCTG
GGGGGATGGGAGGCCCGCGTTAGCGGGCCGGGAGGGTTCGAGAAGGGGGGGCACCCCCCTTCGGCGTGCG
CGGTCACGCGCACAGGGCGCAGCCCTGGTTAAAAACAAGGTTTATAAATATTGGTTTAAAAGCAGGTTAA
AAGACAGGTTAGCGGTGGCCGAAAAACGGGCGGAAACCCTTGCAAATGCTGGATTTTCTGCCTGTGGACA
GCCCCTCAAATGTCAATAGGTGCGCCCCTCATCTGTCAGCACTCTGCCCCTCAAGTGTCAAGGATCGCGC
CCCTCATCTGTCAGTAGTCGCGCCCCTCAAGTGTCAATACCGCAGGGCACTTATCCCCAGGCTTGTCCAC
ATCATCTGTGGGAAACTCGCGTAAAATCAGGCGTTTTCGCCGATTTGCGAGGCTGGCCAGCTCCACGTCG
CCGGCCGAAATCGAGCCTGCCCCTCATCTGTCAACGCCGCGCCGGGTGAGTCGGCCCCTCAAGTGTCAAC
GTCCGCCCCTCATCTGTCAGTGAGGGCCAAGTTTTCCGCGAGGTATCCACAACGCCGGCGGCCGCGGTGT
CTCGCACACGGCTTCGACGGCGTTTCTGGCGCGTTTGCAGGGCCATAGACGGCCGCCAGCCCAGCGGCGA
GGGCAACCAGCCCGGTGAGCGTCGCAAAGGAGATCCTGATCTGACTGATGGGCTGCCTGTATCGAGTGGT
GATTTTGTGCCGAGCTGCCGGTCGGGGAGCTGTTGGCTGGCTGGTGGCAGGATATATTGTGGTGTAAACA
AATTGACGCTTAGACAACTTAATAACACATTGCGGACGTTTTTAATGTACTGGGGTGGATGCAGTGGGCC
CCAC
